>Addgene plasmid #58668 | pFB-U6_CreOff-CMV-tdTomato-WRE-bGHpA | depositor full sequence | sequence record 91562 | pFB-U6_CreOff-CMV-tdTomato-WRE-bGHpA sequence 8104 bps
G
[124 nt withheld, positions 2-125]
C
[91 nt withheld, positions 127-217]
A
[49 nt withheld, positions 219-267]
CCTTTGACGTTGGAGTCCACGTTCTTT
[37 nt withheld, positions 295-331]
ACCCTATCTCGGTCTATTCTTTTGATTTATAAGGGATTTTGCCGATTTCGGCCTATTGGTTAAAAAATGA
GCTGATTTAACAAAAATTTAACGCGAATTTTAACAAAATATTAACGTTTACAATTTCAGGTGGCACTTTT
CGGGGAAATGTGCGCGGAACCCCTATTTGTTTATTTTTCTAAATACATTCAAATATGTATCCGCTCATGA
GACAATAACCCTGATAAATGCTTCAATAATATTGAAAAAGGAAGAGTATGAGTATTCAACATTTCCGTGT
CGCCCTTATTCCCTTTTTTGCGGCATTTTGCCTTCCTGTTTTTGCTCACCCAGAAACGCTGGTGAAAGTA
AAAGATGCTGAAGATCAGTTGGGTGCACGAGTGGGTTACATCGAACTGGATCTCAACAGCGGTAAGATCC
TTGAGAGTTTTCGCCCCGAAGAACGTTTTCCAATGATGAGCACTTTTAAAGTTCTGCTATGTGGCGCGGT
ATTATCCCGTATTGACGCCGGGCAAGAGCAACTCGGTCGCCGCATACACTATTCTCAGAATGACTTGGTT
GAGTACTCACCAGTCACAGAAAAGCATCTTACGGATGGCATGACAGTAAGAGAATTATGCAGTGCTGCCA
TAACCATGAGTGATAACACTGCGGCCAACTTACTTCTGACAACGATCGGAGGACCGAAGGAGCTAACCGC
TTTTTTGCACAACATGGGGGATCATGTAACTCGCCTTGATCGTTGGGAACCGGAGCTGAATGAAGCCATA
CCAAACGACGAGCGTGACACCACGATGCCTGTAGCAATGGCAACAACGTTGCGCAAACTATTAACTGGCG
AACTACTTACTCTAGCTTCCCGGCAACAATTAATAGACTGGATGGAGGCGGATAAAGTTGCAGGACCACT
TCTGCGCTCGGCCCTTCCGGCTGGCTGGTTTATTGCTGATAAATCTGGAGCCGGTGAGCGTGGGTCTCGC
GGTATCATTGCAGCACTGGGGCCAGATGGTAAGCCCTCCCGTATCGTAGTTATCTACACGACGGGGAGTC
AGGCAACTATGGATGAACGAAATAGACAGATCGCTGAGATAGGTGCCTCACTGATTAAGCATTGGTAACT
GTCAGACCAAGTTTACTCATATATACTTTAGATTGATTTAAAACTTCATTTTTAATTTAAAAGGATCTAG
GTGAAGATCCTTTTTGATAATCTCATGACCAAAATCCCTTAACGTGAGTTTTCGTTCCACTGAGCGTCAG
ACCCCGTAGAAAAGATCAAAGGATCTTCTTGAGATCCTTTTTTTCTGCGCGTAATCTGCTGCTTGCAAAC
AAAAAAACCACCGCTACCAGCGGTGGTTTGTTTGCCGGATCAAGAGCTACCAACTCTTTTTCCGAAGGTA
ACTGGCTTCAGCAGAGCGCAGATACCAAATACTGTCCTTCTAGTGTAGCCGTAGTTAGGCCACCACTTCA
AGAACTCTGTAGCACCGCCTACATACCTCGCTCTGCTAATCCTGTTACCAGTGGCTGCTGCCAGTGGCGA
TAAGTCGTGTCTTACCGGGTTGGACTCAAGACGATAGTTACCGGATAAGGCGCAGCGGTCGGGCTGAACG
GGGGGTTCGTGCACACAGCCCAGCTTGGAGCGAACGACCTACACCGAACTGAGATACCTACAGCGTGAGC
ATTGAGAAAGCGCCACGCTTCCCGAAGGGAGAAAGGCGGACAGGTATCCGGTAAGCGGCAGGGTCGGAAC
AGGAGAGCGCACGAGGGAGCTTCCAGGGGGAAACGCCTGGTATCTTTATAGTCCTGTCGGGTTTCGCCAC
CTCTGACTTGAGCGTCGATTTTTGTGATGCTCGTCAGGGGGGCGGAGCCTATGGAAAAACGCCAGCAACG
CGGCCTTTTTACGGTTCCTGGCCTTTTGCTGGCCTTTTGCTCACATGTTCTTTCCTGCGTTATCCCCTGA
TTCTGTGGATAACCGTATTACCGCCTTTGAGTGAGCTGATACCGCTCGCCGCAGCCGAACGACCGAGCGC
AGCGAGTCAGTGAGCGAGGAAGCGGAAGAGCGCCTGATGCGGTATTTTCTCCTTACGCATCTGTGCGGTA
TTTCACACCGCAGACCAGCCGCGTAACCTGGCAAAATCGGTTACGGTTGAGTAATAAATGGATGCCCTGC
GTAAGCGGGTGTGGGCGGACAATAAAGTCTTAAACTGAACAAAATAGATCTAAACTATGACAATAAAGTC
TTAAACTAGACAGAATAGTTGTAAACTGAAATCAGTCCAGTTATGCTGTGAAAAAGCATACTGGACTTTT
GTTATGGCTAAAGCAAACTCTTCATTTTCTGAAGTGCAAATTGCCCGTCGTATTAAAGAGGGGCGTGGCC
AAGGGCATGGTAAAGACTATATTCGCGGCGTTGTGACAATTTACCGAACAACTCCGCGGCCGGGAAGCCG
ATCTCGGCTTGAACGAATTGTTAGGTGGCGGTACTTGGGTCGATATCAAAGTGCATCACTTCTTCCCGTA
TGCCCAACTTTGTATAGAGAGCCACTGCGGGATCGTCACCGTAATCTGCTTGCACGTAGATCACATAAGC
ACCAAGCGCGTTGGCCTCATGCTTGAGGAGATTGATGAGCGCGGTGGCAATGCCCTGCCTCCGGTGCTCG
CCGGAGACTGCGAGATCATAGATATAGATCTCACTACGCGGCTGCTCAAACCTGGGCAGAACGTAAGCCG
CGAGAGCGCCAACAACCGCTTCTTGGTCGAAGGCAGCAAGCGCGATGAATGTCTTACTACGGAGCAAGTT
CCCGAGGTAATCGGAGTCCGGCTGATGTTGGGAGTAGGTGGCTACGTCTCCGAACTCACGACCGAAAAGA
TCAAGAGCAGCCCGCATGGATTTGACTTGGTCAGGGCCGAGCCTACATGTGCGAATGATGCCCATACTTG
AGCCACCTAACTTTGTTTTAGGGCGACTGCCCTGCTGCGTAACATCGTTGCTGCTGCGTAACATCGTTGC
TGCTCCATAACATCAAACATCGACCCACGGCGTAACGCGCTTGCTGCTTGGATGCCCGAGGCATAGACTG
TACAAAAAAACAGTCATAACAAGCCATGAAAACCGCCACTGCGCCGTTACCACCGCTGCGTTCGGTCAAG
GTTCTGGACCAGTTGCGTGAGCGCATACGCTACTTGCATTACAGTTTACGAACCGAACAGGCTTATGTCA
ACTGGGTTCGTGCCTTCATCCGTTTCCACGGTGTGCGTCACCCGGCAACCTTGGGCAGCAGCGAAGTCGA
GGCATTTCTGTCCTGGCTGGCGAACGAGCGCAAGGTTTCGGTCTCCACGCATCGTCAGGCATTGGCGGCC
TTGCTGTTCTTCTACGGCAAGGTGCTGTGCACGGATCTGCCCTGGCTTCAGGAGATCGGAAGACCTCGGC
CGTCGCGGCGCTTGCCGGTGGTGCTGACCCCGGATGAAGTGGTTCGCATCCTCGGTTTTCTGGAAGGCGA
GCATCGTTTGTTCGCCCAGGACTCTAGCTATAGTTCTAGTGGTTGGCTACATTATTGAAGCATTTATCAG
GGTTATTGTCTCAGAGCATGCCTGCAGGCAGCTGCGCGCTCGCTCGCTCACTGAGGCCGCCCGGGCGTCG
GGCGACCTTTGGTCGCCCGGCCTCAGTGAGCGAGCGAGCGCGCAGAGAGGGAGTGGCCAACTCCATCACT
AGGGGTTCCTGCGCCGCACGCGTGATCCGACGCCGCCATCTCTAGGCCCGCGCCGGCCCCCTCGCACAGA
CTTGTGGGAGAAGCTCGGCTACTCCCCTGCCCCGGTTAATTTGCATATAATATTTCCTAGTAACTATAGA
GGCTTAATGTGCGATAAAAGACAGATAATCTGTTCTTTTTAATACTAGCTACATTTTACATGATAGGCTT
GGATTTCTATAACTTCGTATAGCATACATTATACGAAGTTATGAACAGCACAAAAGGAAACTCACCCTAA
CTGTAAAGTAATTGTGTGTTTTGAGACTATAAATATCCCTTGGAGAAAAGCCTTGTTAACGCGCGGTGGC
CCTCGAGTACTAGGATCCATTAGGCGGCCGCGTGGATAACCGTATTACCGCCATGCATTAGTTATTAATA
GTAATCAATTACGGGGTCATTAGTTCATAGCCCATATATGGAGTTCCGCGTTACATAACTTACGGTAAAT
GGCCCGCCTGGCTGACCGCCCAACGACCCCCGCCCATTGACGTCAATAATGACGTATGTTCCCATAGTAA
CGCCAATAGGGACTTTCCATTGACGTCAATGGGTGGAGTATTTACGGTAAACTGCCCACTTGGCAGTACA
TCAAGTGTATCATATGCCAAGTACGCCCCCTATTGACGTCAATGACGGTAAATGGCCCGCCTGGCATTAT
GCCCAGTACATGACCTTATGGGACTTTCCTACTTGGCAGTACATCTACGTATTAGTCATCGCTATTACCA
TGGTGATGCGGTTTTGGCAGTACATCAATGGGCGTGGATAGCGGTTTGACTCACGGGGATTTCCAAGTCT
CCACCCCATTGACGTCAATGGGAGTTTGTTTTGGCACCAAAATCAACGGGACTTTCCAAAATGTCGTAAC
AACTCCGCCCCATTGACGCAAATGGGCGGTAGGCGTGTACGGTGGGAGGTCTATATAAGCAGAGCTGGTT
TAGTGAACCGTCAGATCCGCTAGCGCTACCGGTCGCCACCATGGAGGGCTCCATGAACGGCCACGAGTTC
GAGATCGAGGGCGAGGGCGAGGGCCGCCCCTACGAGGGCACCCAGACCGCCAAGCTGAAGGTGACCAAGG
GCGGCCCCCTGCCCTTCGCCTGGGACATCCTGTCCCCCCAGTTCATGTACGGCTCCAAGGCGTACGTGAA
GCACCCCGCCGACATCCCCGATTACAAGAAGCTGTCCTTCCCCGAGGGCTTCAAGTGGGAGCGCGTGATG
AACTTCGAGGACGGCGGTCTGGTGACCGTGACCCAGGACTCCTCCCTGCAGGACGGCACGCTGATCTACA
AGGTGAAGATGCGCGGCACCAACTTCCCCCCCGACGGCCCCGTAATGCAGAAGAAGACCATGGGCTGGGA
GGCCTCCACCGAGCGCCTGTACCCCCGCGACGGCGTGCTGAAGGGCGAGATCCACCAGGCCCTGAAGCTG
AAGGACGGCGGCCACTACCTGGTGGAGTTCAAGACCATCTACATGGCCAAGAAGCCCGTGCAACTGCCCG
GCTACTACTACGTGGACACCAAGCTGGACATCACCTCCCACAACGAGGACTACACCATCGTGGAACAGTA
CGAGCGCTCCGAGGGCCGCCACCACCTGTTCCTGGGGCATGGCACCGGCAGCACCGGCAGCGGCAGCTCC
GGCACCGCCTCCTCCGAGGACAACAACATGGCCGTCATCAAAGAGTTCATGCGCTTCAAGGTGCGCATGG
AGGGCTCCATGAACGGCCACGAGTTCGAGATCGAGGGCGAGGGCGAGGGCCGCCCCTACGAGGGCACCCA
GACCGCCAAGCTGAAGGTGACCAAGGGCGGCCCCCTGCCCTTCGCCTGGGACATCCTGTCCCCCCAGTTC
ATGTACGGCTCCAAGGCGTACGTGAAGCACCCCGCCGACATCCCCGATTACAAGAAGCTGTCCTTCCCCG
AGGGCTTCAAGTGGGAGCGCGTGATGAACTTCGAGGACGGCGGTCTGGTGACCGTGACCCAGGACTCCTC
CCTGCAGGACGGCACGCTGATCTACAAGGTGAAGATGCGCGGCACCAACTTCCCCCCCGACGGCCCCGTA
ATGCAGAAGAAGACCATGGGCTGGGAGGCCTCCACCGAGCGCCTGTACCCCCGCGACGGCGTGCTGAAGG
GCGAGATCCACCAGGCCCTGAAGCTGAAGGACGGCGGCCACTACCTGGTGGAGTTCAAGACCATCTACAT
GGCCAAGAAGCCCGTGCAACTGCCCGGCTACTACTACGTGGACACCAAGCTGGACATCACCTCCCACAAC
GAGGACTACACCATCGTGGAACAGTACGAGCGCTCCGAGGGCCGCCACCACCTGTTCCTGTACGGCATGG
ACGAGCTGTACAAGTAAGAATTCGTCGAGGGACCTAATAACTTCGTATAGCATACATTATACGAAGTTAT
ACATGTTTAAGGGTTCCGGTTCCACTAGGTACAATTCGATATCAAGCTTATCGATAATCAACCTCTGGAT
TACAAAATTTGTGAAAGATTGACTGGTATTCTTAACTATGTTGCTCCTTTTACGCTATGTGGATACGCTG
CTTTAATGCCTTTGTATCATGCTATTGCTTCCCGTATGGCTTTCATTTTCTCCTCCTTGTATAAATCCTG
GTTGCTGTCTCTTTATGAGGAGTTGTGGCCCGTTGTCAGGCAACGTGGCGTGGTGTGCACTGTGTTTGCT
GACGCAACCCCCACTGGTTGGGGCATTGCCACCACCTGTCAGCTCCTTTCCGGGACTTTCGCTTTCCCCC
TCCCTATTGCCACGGCGGAACTCATCGCCGCCTGCCTTGCCCGCTGCTGGACAGGGGCTCGGCTGTTGGG
CACTGACAATTCCGTGGTGTTGTCGGGGAAGCTGACGTCCTTTCCATGGCTGCTCGCCTGTGTTGCCACC
TGGATTCTGCGCGGGACGTCCTTCTGCTACGTCCCTTCGGCCCTCAATCCAGCGGACCTTCCTTCCCGCG
GCCTGCTGCCGGCTCTGCGGCCTCTTCCGCGTCTTCGCCTTCGCCCTCAGACGAGTCGGATCTCCCTTTG
GGCCGCCTCCCCGCCTGATCGATACGGTACCCAACTTGTTTATTGCAGCTTATAATGGTTACAAATAAAG
CAATAGCATCACAAATTTCACAAATAAAGCATTTTTTTCACTGCATTCTAGTTGTGGTTTGTCCAAACTC
ATCAATGTATCTTATCATGTCTGGATCTCCGGACCACGTGCGGACCGAGCGGCCGCAGGAACCCCTAGTG
ATGGAGTTGGCCACTCCCTCTCTGCGCGCTCGCTCGCTCACTGAGGCCGGGCGACCAAAGGTCGCCCGAC
GCCCGGGCTTTGCCCGGGCGGCCTCAGTGAGCGAGCGAGCGCGCAGCTGCCTGCAGGAAGCTGTAAGCTT
GTCGAGAAGTACTAGAGGATCATAATCAGCCATACCACATTTGTAGAGGTTTTACTTGCTTTAAAAAACC
TCCCACACCTCCCCCTGAACCTGAAACATAAAATGAATGCAATTGTTGTTGTTAACTTGTTTATTGCAGC
TTATAATGGTTACAAATAAAGCAATAGCATCACAAATTTCACAAATAAAGCATTTTTTTCACTGCATTCT
AGTTGTGGTTTGTCCAAACTCATCAATGTATCTTATCATGTCTGGATCTGATCACTGATATCGCCTAGGA
GATCCGAACCAGATAAGTGAAATCTAGTTCCAAACTATTTTGTCATTTTTAATTTTCGTATTAGCTTACG
ACGCTACACCCAGTTCCCATCTATTTTGTCACTCTTCCCTAAATAATCCTTAAAAACTCCATTTCCACCC
CTCCCAGTTCCCAACTATTTTGTCCGCCCACAGCGGGGCATTTTTCTTCCTGTTATGTTTTTAATCAAAC
ATCCTGCCAACTCCATGTGACAAACCGTCATCTTCGGCTACTTTTTCTCTGTCACAGAATGAAAATTTTT
CTGTCATCTCTTCGTTATTAATGTTTGTAATTGACTGAATATCAACGCTTATTTGCAGCCTGAATGGCGA
ATG
Features (pLannotate 1.2.2; 27 found; start..end, strand, type, name):
      2..457     +  rep_origin     f1 ori (sequence partly withheld): f1 bacteriophage origin of replication; arrow indicates direction of (+) strand synthesis
    484..588     +  promoter       AmpR promoter: bla
    589..1449    +  CDS            AmpR: β-lactamase; bla; confers resistance to ampicillin, carbenicillin, and related antibiotics
   1620..2208    +  rep_origin     ori: high-copy-number ColE1/pMB1/pBR322/pUC origin of replication
   2394..2443    -  misc_feature   bom (fragment): basis of mobility region from pBR322
   2511..2735    -  mobile_element Tn7R: mini-Tn7 element (right end of the Tn7 transposon) Tn7
   2802..3335    -  CDS            GmR: gentamycin acetyltransferase; aacC1; confers resistance to gentamycin
   3524..3552    -  promoter       Pc promoter: intI1 (promoter lies within the coding sequence); class 1 integron promoter
   3530..3877    -  CDS            YPR2_ECOLX (fragment): Protein predicted: Swiss-Prot protein existence level 4. From Escherichia coli.
   3882..3914    -  promoter       AmpR promoter (fragment): bla
   3933..3960    +  repeat_region  AAV2 ITR (fragment): inverted terminal repeat of adeno-associated virus serotype 2 inverted
   3989..4016    +  repeat_region  AAV2 ITR (fragment): inverted terminal repeat of adeno-associated virus serotype 2 inverted
   4065..4263    +  promoter       U6 promoter (fragment): RNA polymerase III promoter for mouse U6 snRNA (Das et al., 1988)
   4260..4293    +  protein_bind   loxP: Cre-mediated recombination occurs in the 8-bp core sequence (GCATACAT). Cre recombinase
   4295..4378    +  promoter       U6 promoter (fragment): RNA polymerase III promoter for mouse U6 snRNA (Das et al., 1988)
   4510..4813    +  enhancer       CMV enhancer: human cytomegalovirus immediate early enhancer
   4814..5017    +  promoter       CMV promoter: human cytomegalovirus (CMV) immediate early promoter
   5061..6437    +  CDS            tdTomato: tandem dimeric (pseudo-monomeric) derivative of DsRed (Shaner et al., 2004) mammalian codon-optimized
   6458..6491    +  protein_bind   loxP: Cre-mediated recombination occurs in the 8-bp core sequence (GCATACAT). Cre recombinase
   6524..6547    +  misc_feature   MCS (fragment): pBluescript multiple cloning site
   6547..7135    +  misc_feature   WPRE: woodchuck hepatitis virus posttranscriptional regulatory element
   7154..7288    +  polyA_signal   SV40 poly(A) signal: SV40 polyadenylation signal
   7318..7458    +  repeat_region  AAV2 ITR: inverted terminal repeat of adeno-associated virus serotype 2 inverted
   7489..7572    +  CDS            large T antigen (fragment): large T antigen from SV40 (simian virus 40)
   7595..7729    +  polyA_signal   SV40 poly(A) signal: SV40 polyadenylation signal
   7758..7923    -  mobile_element Tn7L: mini-Tn7 element (left end of the Tn7 transposon) Tn7
   8086..8102    +  CDS            lacZα (fragment): LacZα fragment of β-galactosidase; lacZ fragment
