[The description below was written by a language model from this plasmid's Addgene catalogue record and pLannotate feature annotations shown in this document.]
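Description:
pFB-U6_CreOff-CMV-tdTomato-WRE-bGHpA is an 8.1 kb empty-backbone vector for Cre-regulated ("Cre off") shRNA expression together with a red fluorescent reporter. The catalogue lists the backbone as unknown, but the annotated features are those of a pFastBac-type donor plasmid. Mini-Tn7 left and right ends enclose a gentamicin resistance gene and the payload, an arrangement normally used to transpose a cassette into a baculovirus bacmid. Within those ends, AAV2 inverted terminal repeats flank the expression cassette; the upstream one is annotated only as fragments. This suggests the cassette is meant for packaging as a recombinant AAV genome, possibly through a baculovirus route, although the record does not state this. In E. coli the plasmid is maintained by a high-copy ColE1/pUC origin and selected with ampicillin. An f1 origin is also present.

The payload begins with a mouse U6 RNA polymerase III promoter that has a loxP site embedded within it. According to the depositor, an shRNA can be cloned downstream of this promoter at XhoI/BamHI sites. A CMV enhancer/promoter driving tdTomato follows, and a second loxP site in the same orientation lies just after the tdTomato coding sequence. Cre recombination should therefore excise the distal part of the U6 promoter, the shRNA and the CMV-tdTomato unit. Knockdown and red fluorescence are thus lost together in Cre-expressing cells and persist in Cre-negative cells. A WPRE and a polyadenylation signal lie beyond the second loxP to enhance reporter transcript expression. The plasmid name indicates a bGH poly(A), whereas the feature table annotates this element as an SV40 poly(A) signal.
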