Addgene plasmid #58668: pFB-U6_CreOff-CMV-tdTomato-WRE-bGHpA
Purpose: (Empty Backbone) Expresses Cre regulated (Cre off) shRNA of interest and fluorescent reporter tdtomato
Depositing lab: Savio Chan.
Backbone
  Vector backbone: unknown
  Backbone size (bp): 8104
  Vector type: Mammalian Expression, RNAi, Cre/Lox
  Promoter: U6
  Selectable markers: Gentamicin
  Tag / fusion protein: CMV-tdTomato (C terminal on backbone)
Growth in bacteria
  Bacterial resistance: Ampicillin, 100 μg/mL
  Growth temperature: 37°C
  Growth strain: DH5alpha
  Copy number: Unknown
Gene/Insert
  Cloning method: Restriction Enzyme
  Sequencing primers: 5′ pLLU-5 cacagacttgtgggagaagc
Terms and licenses: Academic/Nonprofit Terms; Industry Terms: Not Available to Industry
Depositor comments: Can insert shRNA in XhoI/BamHI sites for expression from U6 promoter.
How to cite: pFB-U6_CreOff-CMV-tdTomato-WRE-bGHpA was a gift from Savio Chan (Addgene plasmid # 58668)
