>Addgene plasmid #58668 | pFB-U6_CreOff-CMV-tdTomato-WRE-bGHpA | addgene partial sequence | sequence record 93349 | CMV-F 5'-CGCAAATGGGCGGTAGGCGTG-3'
GTCAGATCCGCTAGCGCTACCGGTCGCCACCATGGCTGAGCAAGGGCGAGGAGGTCATCAAAGAGTTCAT
GCGCTTCAAGGTGCGCATGGAGGGCTCCATGAACGGCCACGAGTTCGAGATCGAGGGCGAGGGCGAGGGC
CGCCCCTACGAGGGCACCCAGACCGCCAAGCTGAAGGTGACCAAGGGCGGCCCCCTGCCCTTCGCCTGGG
ACATCCTGTCCCCCCAGTTCATGTACGGCTCCAAGGCGTACGTGAAGCACCCCGCCGACATCCCCGATTA
CAAGAAGCTGTCCTTCCCCGAGGGCTTCAAGTGGGAGCGCGTGATGAACTTCGAGGACGGCGGTCTGGTG
ACCGTGACCCAGGACTCCTCCCTGCAGGACGGCACGCTGATCTACAAGGTGAAGATGCGCGGCACCAACT
TCCCCCCCGACGGCCCCGTAATGCAGAAGAAGACCATGGGCTGGGAGGCCTCCACCGAGCGCCTGTACCC
CCGCGACGGCGTGCTGAAGGGCGAGATCCACCAGGCCCTGAAGCTGAAGGACGGCGGCCACTACCTGGTG
GAGTTCAAGACCATCTACATGGCCAAGAAGCCCGTGCAACTGCCCGGCTACTACTACGTGGACACCAAGC
TGGACATCACCTCCCACAACGAGGACTACACCATCGTGGAACAGTACGAGCGCTCCGAGGGCCGCCACCA
CCTGTTCCT
