>Addgene plasmid #58668 | pFB-U6_CreOff-CMV-tdTomato-WRE-bGHpA | addgene partial sequence | sequence record 95147 | pLLU-5 5'-cacagacttgtgggagaagc-3'
ATTTGCATATAATATTTCCTAGTAACTATAGAGGCTTAATGTGCGATAAAAGACAGATAATCTGTTCTTT
TTAATACTAGCTACATTTTACATGATAGGCTTGGATTTCTATAACTTCGTATAGCATACATTATACGAAG
TTATGAACAGCACAAAAGGAAACTCACCCTAACTGTAAAGTAATTGTGTGTTTTGAGACTATAAATATCC
CTTGGAGAAAAGCCTTGTTAACGCGCGGTGGCCCTCGAGTACTAGGATCCATTAGGCGGCCGCGTGGATA
ACCGTATTACCGCCATGCATTAGTTATTAATAGTAATCAATTACGGGGTCATTAGTTCATAGCCCATATA
TGGAGTTCCGCGTTACATAACTTACGGTAAATGGCCCGCCTGGCTGACCGCCCAACGACCCCCGCCCATT
GACGTCAATAATGACGTATGTTCCCATAGTAACGCCAATAGGGACTTTCCATTGACGTCAATGGGTGGAG
TATTTACGGTAAACTGCCCACTTGGCAGTACATCAAGTGTATCATATGCCAAGTACGCCCCCTATTGACG
TCAATGACGGTAAATGGCCCGCCTGGCATTATGCCCAGTACATGACCTTATGGGACTTTCCTACTTGGCA
GTACATCTACGTATTAGTCATCGCTATTACCATGGTGATGCGGTTTTGGCAGTACATCAATGGGCGTGGA
TAGCGGTTTGACTCACGGGGATTTCCAAGTCTCCACCCCATTGACGTCAATGGGAGTTTGTTTTGGCACC
AAAATCAACGGGACTTTCCAAAATGTCGTAACAACTCCGCCCCATTGACGCAAATGGGCGGTAGGCGTGT
ACGGTGGGAGGTCTATATAAGC
